Addgene plasmid #230363: AiP12568 - pAAV-AiE0226h_3xC2-minBG-SYFP2-WPRE3-BGHpA (Alias: CN2568)
Purpose: AiE0226h_3xC2 is an enhancer sequence, designed to drive AAV-mediated transgene expression in specific populations of brain cells
Depositing lab: Allen Institute for Brain Science & Jonathan Ting. Depositing organization: Allen Institute. Publication: A suite of enhancer AAVs and transgenic mouse lines for genetic access to cortical cell types. Ben-Simon Y, Hooper M, Narayan S, Daigle TL, Dwivedi D, Way SW, Oster A, Stafford DA, Mich JK, Taormina MJ, Martinez RA, Opitz-Araya X, Roth JR, Alexander JR, Allen S, Amster A, Arbuckle J, Ayala A, Baker PM, Bakken TE, Barcelli T, Barta S, Bendrick J, Bertagnolli D, Bielstein C, Bishwakarma P, Bowlus J, Boyer G, Brouner K, Casian B, Casper T, Chakka AB, Chakrabarty R, Chance RK, Chavan S, Clark M, Colbert K, Collman F, Daniel S, Departee M, DiValentin P, Donadio N, Dotson N, Egdorf T, Fliss T, Gabitto M, Garcia J, Gary A, Gasperini M, Gloe J, Goldy J, Gore BB, Graybuck L, Greisman N, Haeseleer F, Halterman C, Haradon Z, Hastings SD, Helback O, Ho W, Hockemeyer D, Huang C, Huff S, Hunker A, Johansen N, Jones D, Juneau Z, Kalmbach B, Kannan M, Khem S, Kussick E, Kutsal R, Larsen R, Lee C, Lee AY, Leibly M, Lenz GH, Li S, Liang E, Lusk N, Madigan Z, Malloy J, Malone J, McCue R, Melchor J, Mollenkopf T, Moosman S, Morin E, Newman D, Ng L, Ngo K, Omstead V, Otto S, Oyama A, Pena N, Pham T, Phillips E, Pom CA, Potekhina L, Ransford S, Ray PL, Rette D, Reynoldson C, Rimorin C, Rocha D, Ruiz A, Sanchez REA, Sawyer L, Sedeno-Cortes A, Sevigny JP, Shapovalova N, Shepard N, Shulga L, Sigler AR, Siverts L, Soliman S, Somasundaram S, Staats B, Stewart K, Szelenyi E, Tieu M, Trader C, Tran A, van Velthoven CTJ, Walker M, Wang Y, Weed N, Wirthlin M, Wood T, Wynalda B, Yao Z, Zhou T, Ariza J, Dee N, Reding M, Ronellenfitch K, Mufti S, Sunkin SM, Smith KA, Esposito L, Waters J, Thyagarajan B, Yao S, Lein ES, Zeng H, Levi BP, Ngai J, Ting JT, Tasic B. Cell. 2025 May 16:S0092-8674(25)00513-6. doi: 10.1016/j.cell.2025.05.002. PubMed 40403729.
Backbone
  Vector backbone: pAAV2
  Vector type: AAV
Growth in bacteria
  Bacterial resistance: Ampicillin, 100 μg/mL
  Growth temperature: 37°C
  Growth strain: NEB Stable
  Copy number: High Copy
Gene/Insert
  Gene/Insert name: SYFP2
  Species: Synthetic
  Promoter: minBG
  Cloning method: Gibson Cloning
Terms and licenses: Academic/Nonprofit Terms; Industry Terms: Not Available to Industry
How to cite: AiP12568 - pAAV-AiE0226h_3xC2-minBG-SYFP2-WPRE3-BGHpA (Alias: CN2568) was a gift from Allen Institute for Brain Science & Jonathan Ting (Addgene plasmid # 230363 ; http://n2t.net/addgene:230363 ; RRID:Addgene_230363)
