[The description below was written by a language model from this plasmid's Addgene catalogue record and pLannotate feature annotations shown in this document.]
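Description:
AiP12568 - pAAV-AiE0226h_3xC2-minBG-SYFP2-WPRE3-BGHpA (alias CN2568) is an AAV transfer plasmid of about 5.1 kb built on a pAAV2 backbone and used to produce recombinant adeno-associated virus for delivery to brain tissue. It is maintained in bacteria through a high-copy ColE1/pUC-type origin and selected with ampicillin via the bla gene and its own promoter. The backbone also carries an f1 phage origin and small remnants of the pBR322 bom and rop regions. The recorded host is a recombination-deficient strain, a common choice for keeping the repeat-rich ITRs intact.

The expression cassette lies between AAV2 inverted terminal repeats, which are the cis elements needed for replication and packaging of the vector genome. The annotation finds a full-length ITR downstream of the cassette but only short fragments at the upstream end. This may reflect sequencing or annotation difficulty in that structured region. Between the upstream ITR and the reporter is roughly a kilobase that the feature table leaves unannotated. By the construct name and catalogue fields, this region should hold the AiE0226h_3xC2 enhancer and the minBG minimal promoter. The name suggests a triplicated core of the enhancer, but the record does not spell this out. A minimal promoter has little activity alone, so expression depends on the enhancer, which restricts it to particular cell populations.

The payload is SYFP2, a fast-maturing monomeric yellow fluorescent protein, followed by WPRE3 and the bovine growth hormone polyadenylation signal. WPRE3 is a shortened woodchuck post-transcriptional element, annotated here as two fragments, that boosts transcript expression. The construct serves as a reporter for enhancer-driven labelling of specific brain cell types, though the record does not state which population this enhancer targets.
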