Features (pLannotate 1.2.2; 14 found; start..end, strand, type, name):
     12..39      +  repeat_region  AAV2 ITR (fragment): inverted terminal repeat of adeno-associated virus serotype 2 inverted
     68..95      +  repeat_region  AAV2 ITR (fragment): inverted terminal repeat of adeno-associated virus serotype 2 inverted
   1081..1797    +  CDS            SYFP2: SYFP2 is a basic (constitutively fluorescent) yellow fluorescent protein published in 2006, derived from Aequorea victoria. It is reported to be a very rapidly-maturing monomer with moderate acid sensitivity.
   1837..1994    +  misc_feature   WPRE (fragment): woodchuck hepatitis virus posttranscriptional regulatory element
   2000..2080    +  misc_feature   WPRE (fragment): woodchuck hepatitis virus posttranscriptional regulatory element
   2097..2208    +  polyA_signal   bGH poly(A) signal: bovine growth hormone polyadenylation signal
   2326..2466    +  repeat_region  AAV2 ITR: inverted terminal repeat of adeno-associated virus serotype 2 inverted
   2471..2522    -  misc_feature   bom (fragment): basis of mobility region from pBR322
   2541..2996    +  rep_origin     f1 ori (sequence partly withheld): f1 bacteriophage origin of replication; arrow indicates direction of (+) strand synthesis
   2997..3046    -  misc_feature   bom (fragment): basis of mobility region from pBR322
   3148..3183    -  CDS            rop (fragment): Rop protein, which maintains plasmids at low copy number; rop
   3278..3382    +  promoter       AmpR promoter: bla
   3383..4243    +  CDS            AmpR: β-lactamase; bla; confers resistance to ampicillin, carbenicillin, and related antibiotics
   4414..5002    +  rep_origin     ori: high-copy-number ColE1/pMB1/pBR322/pUC origin of replication
>Addgene plasmid #230363 | AiP12568 - pAAV-AiE0226h_3xC2-minBG-SYFP2-WPRE3-BGHpA (Alias: CN2568) | addgene full sequence | sequence record 461906 | Addgene NGS Result
CCTGCAGGCAGCTGCGCGCTCGCTCGCTCACTGAGGCCGCCCGGGCGTCGGGCGACCTTTGGTCGCCCGG
CCTCAGTGAGCGAGCGAGCGCGCAGAGAGGGAGTGGCCAACTCCATCACTAGGGGTTCCTGCGGCCGCAC
GCGTCCACTTTTGTATTTACCATTATTGCAAAATCAATCAAATGTGAGCAAAAGCAAAGGCAATTTGAAT
GACTCAAAATTGAAATTTGAGCTGCCAAATCAAGCAGTAAAACAATTTTTACCAGCTCTATTGATTGTTA
GAAAGATAAGTTATAAACTTTATTTCAAGTAAATTTCTAAAAGATCTGGGAATGTGATTATTCCAAGGCA
GATGGCGAAGACCTTTATTTCCACTGATTATTCACAGATGCAAATTATTATGCAACTGGAAGCATACTAA
GATCCACTTTTGTATTTACCATTATTGCAAAATCAATCAAATGTGAGCAAAAGCAAAGGCAATTTGAATG
ACTCAAAATTGAAATTTGAGCTGCCAAATCAAGCAGTAAAACAATTTTTACCAGCTCTATTGATTGTTAG
AAAGATAAGTTATAAACTTTATTTCAAGTAAATTTCTAAAAGATCTGGGAATGTGATTATTCCAAGGCAG
ATGGCGAAGACCTTTATTTCCACTGATTATTCACAGATGCAAATTATTATGCAACTGGAAGCATACTAAG
ATCCACTTTTGTATTTACCATTATTGCAAAATCAATCAAATGTGAGCAAAAGCAAAGGCAATTTGAATGA
CTCAAAATTGAAATTTGAGCTGCCAAATCAAGCAGTAAAACAATTTTTACCAGCTCTATTGATTGTTAGA
AAGATAAGTTATAAACTTTATTTCAAGTAAATTTCTAAAAGATCTGGGAATGTGATTATTCCAAGGCAGA
TGGCGAAGACCTTTATTTCCACTGATTATTCACAGATGCAAATTATTATGCAACTGGAAGCATACTAAGA
TGAGCTCGGGCTGGGCATAAAAGTCAGGGCAGAGCCATCTATTGCTTACATTTGCTTCTGGGATCCAGAT
CTTTCGAAGCTAGCGCTACCGGTCGCCACCATGGTGAGCAAGGGCGAGGAGCTGTTCACCGGGGTGGTGC
CCATCCTGGTCGAGCTGGACGGCGACGTAAACGGCCACAAGTTCAGCGTGTCCGGCGAGGGCGAGGGCGA
TGCCACCTACGGCAAGCTGACCCTGAAGCTGATCTGCACCACCGGCAAGCTGCCCGTGCCCTGGCCCACC
CTCGTGACCACCCTGGGCTACGGCGTGCAGTGCTTCGCCCGCTACCCCGACCACATGAAGCAGCACGACT
TCTTCAAGTCCGCCATGCCCGAAGGCTACGTCCAGGAGCGCACCATCTTCTTCAAGGACGACGGCAACTA
CAAGACCCGCGCCGAGGTGAAGTTCGAGGGCGACACCCTGGTGAACCGCATCGAGCTGAAGGGCATCGAC
TTCAAGGAGGACGGCAACATCCTGGGGCACAAGCTGGAGTACAACTACAACAGCCACAACGTCTATATCA
CCGCCGACAAGCAGAAGAACGGCATCAAGGCCAACTTCAAGATCCGCCACAACATCGAGGACGGCGGCGT
GCAGCTCGCCGACCACTACCAGCAGAACACCCCCATCGGCGACGGCCCCGTGCTGCTGCCCGACAACCAC
TACCTGAGCTACCAGTCCAAGCTGAGCAAAGACCCCAACGAGAAGCGCGATCACATGGTCCTGCTGGAGT
TCGTGACCGCCGCCGGGATCACTCTCGGCATGGACGAGCTGTACAAGTAAGTCGACGGCGCGCCGCGGCC
GCGAATTCGATATCATAATCAACCTCTGGATTACAAAATTTGTGAAAGATTGACTGGTATTCTTAACTAT
GTTGCTCCTTTTACGCTATGTGGATACGCTGCTTTAATGCCTTTGTATCATGCTATTGCTTCCCGTATGG
CTTTCATTTTCTCCTCCTTGTATAAATCCTGGTTAGTTCTTGCCACGGCGGAACTCATCGCCGCCTGCCT
TGCCCGCTGCTGGACAGGGGCTCGGCTGTTGGGCACTGACAATTCCGTGGCTCGAGAGATCTTCGACTGT
GCCTTCTAGTTGCCAGCCATCTGTTGTTTGCCCCTCCCCCGTGCCTTCCTTGACCCTGGAAGGTGCCACT
CCCACTGTCCTTTCCTAATAAAATGAGGAAATTGCATCGCATTGTCTGAGTAGGTGTCATTCTATTCTGG
GGGGTGGGGTGGGGCAGGACAGCAAGGGGGAGGATTGGGAAGACAATAGCAGGCATGAGATCTCACGTGC
GGACCGAGCGGCCGCAGGAACCCCTAGTGATGGAGTTGGCCACTCCCTCTCTGCGCGCTCGCTCGCTCAC
TGAGGCCGGGCGACCAAAGGTCGCCCGACGCCCGGGCTTTGCCCGGGCGGCCTCAGTGAGCGAGCGAGCG
CGCAGCTGCCTGCAGGGGCGCCTGATGCGGTATTTTCTCCTTACGCATCTGTGCGGTATTTCACACCGCA
TA
[95 nt withheld, positions 2523-2617]
T
[46 nt withheld, positions 2619-2664]
C
[141 nt withheld, positions 2666-2806]
CCTTTGACGTTGGAGTCCACGTTCTTT
[37 nt withheld, positions 2834-2870]
ACTCTATCTCGGGCTATTCTTTTGATTTATAAGGGATTTTGCCGATTTCGGTCTATTGGTTAAAAAATGA
GCTGATTTAACAAAAATTTAACGCGAATTTTAACAAAATATTAACGTTTACAATTTTATGGTGCACTCTC
AGTACAATCTGCTCTGATGCCGCATAGTTAAGCCAGCCCCGACACCCGCCAACACCCGCTGACGCGCCCT
GACGGGCTTGTCTGCTCCCGGCATCCGCTTACAGACAAGCTGTGACCGTCTCCGGGAGCTGCATGTGTCA
GAGGTTTTCACCGTCATCACCGAAACGCGCGAGACGAAAGGGCCTCGTGATACGCCTATTTTTATAGGTT
AATGTCATGATAATAATGGTTTCTTAGACGTCAGGTGGCACTTTTCGGGGAAATGTGCGCGGAACCCCTA
TTTGTTTATTTTTCTAAATACATTCAAATATGTATCCGCTCATGAGACAATAACCCTGATAAATGCTTCA
ATAATATTGAAAAAGGAAGAGTATGAGTATTCAACATTTCCGTGTCGCCCTTATTCCCTTTTTTGCGGCA
TTTTGCCTTCCTGTTTTTGCTCACCCAGAAACGCTGGTGAAAGTAAAAGATGCTGAAGATCAGTTGGGTG
CACGAGTGGGTTACATCGAACTGGATCTCAACAGCGGTAAGATCCTTGAGAGTTTTCGCCCCGAAGAACG
TTTTCCAATGATGAGCACTTTTAAAGTTCTGCTATGTGGCGCGGTATTATCCCGTATTGACGCCGGGCAA
GAGCAACTCGGTCGCCGCATACACTATTCTCAGAATGACTTGGTTGAGTACTCACCAGTCACAGAAAAGC
ATCTTACGGATGGCATGACAGTAAGAGAATTATGCAGTGCTGCCATAACCATGAGTGATAACACTGCGGC
CAACTTACTTCTGACAACGATCGGAGGACCGAAGGAGCTAACCGCTTTTTTGCACAACATGGGGGATCAT
GTAACTCGCCTTGATCGTTGGGAACCGGAGCTGAATGAAGCCATACCAAACGACGAGCGTGACACCACGA
TGCCTGTAGCAATGGCAACAACGTTGCGCAAACTATTAACTGGCGAACTACTTACTCTAGCTTCCCGGCA
ACAATTAATAGACTGGATGGAGGCGGATAAAGTTGCAGGACCACTTCTGCGCTCGGCCCTTCCGGCTGGC
TGGTTTATTGCTGATAAATCTGGAGCCGGTGAGCGTGGGTCTCGCGGTATCATTGCAGCACTGGGGCCAG
ATGGTAAGCCCTCCCGTATCGTAGTTATCTACACGACGGGGAGTCAGGCAACTATGGATGAACGAAATAG
ACAGATCGCTGAGATAGGTGCCTCACTGATTAAGCATTGGTAACTGTCAGACCAAGTTTACTCATATATA
CTTTAGATTGATTTAAAACTTCATTTTTAATTTAAAAGGATCTAGGTGAAGATCCTTTTTGATAATCTCA
TGACCAAAATCCCTTAACGTGAGTTTTCGTTCCACTGAGCGTCAGACCCCGTAGAAAAGATCAAAGGATC
TTCTTGAGATCCTTTTTTTCTGCGCGTAATCTGCTGCTTGCAAACAAAAAAACCACCGCTACCAGCGGTG
GTTTGTTTGCCGGATCAAGAGCTACCAACTCTTTTTCCGAAGGTAACTGGCTTCAGCAGAGCGCAGATAC
CAAATACTGTTCTTCTAGTGTAGCCGTAGTTAGGCCACCACTTCAAGAACTCTGTAGCACCGCCTACATA
CCTCGCTCTGCTAATCCTGTTACCAGTGGCTGCTGCCAGTGGCGATAAGTCGTGTCTTACCGGGTTGGAC
TCAAGACGATAGTTACCGGATAAGGCGCAGCGGTCGGGCTGAACGGGGGGTTCGTGCACACAGCCCAGCT
TGGAGCGAACGACCTACACCGAACTGAGATACCTACAGCGTGAGCTATGAGAAAGCGCCACGCTTCCCGA
AGGGAGAAAGGCGGACAGGTATCCGGTAAGCGGCAGGGTCGGAACAGGAGAGCGCACGAGGGAGCTTCCA
GGGGGAAACGCCTGGTATCTTTATAGTCCTGTCGGGTTTCGCCACCTCTGACTTGAGCGTCGATTTTTGT
GATGCTCGTCAGGGGGGCGGAGCCTATGGAAAAACGCCAGCAACGCGGCCTTTTTACGGTTCCTGGCCTT
TTGCTGGCCTTTTGCTCACATGT
